Addgene plasmid #213315: HRH4-DuET
Purpose: The DuET construct encodes the named human GPCR engineered with a cleaved hemagglutinin signal peptide, a 5' FLAG and a 3' 1D4 epitope tag optimized for expression in mammalian cells and proteomics studies.
Depositing lab: Thomas Sakmar. Depositing organization: Rockefeller University. Publication: Multiplexed selectivity screening of anti-GPCR antibodies. Dahl L, Kotliar IB, Bendes A, Dodig-Crnkovic T, Fromm S, Elofsson A, Uhlen M, Sakmar TP, Schwenk JM. Sci Adv. 2023 May 3;9(18):eadf9297. doi: 10.1126/sciadv.adf9297. Epub 2023 May 3. PubMed 37134173.
Backbone
  Vector backbone: pcDNA 3.1 (+)
  Vector type: Mammalian Expression
Growth in bacteria
  Bacterial resistance: Ampicillin, 100 μg/mL
  Growth temperature: 37°C
  Growth strain: DH5alpha
  Copy number: High Copy
Gene/Insert
  Gene/Insert name: HRH4 (alt names: Histamine receptor H4; AXOR35, GPCR105, GPRv53, H4R, HH4R)
  Species: H. sapiens (human)
  Entrez Gene: HRH4 (a.k.a. AXOR35, BG26, GPCR105, GPRv53, H4, H4R, HH4R)
  Promoter: CMV, T7
  Tag / fusion protein: FLAG (N terminal on insert); 1D4 (C terminal on insert)
  Cloning method: Gibson Cloning
Terms and licenses: Academic/Nonprofit Terms; Industry Terms: Not Available to Industry
Depositor comments: Class: A, Family: Histamine. Ensembl ID: ENSG00000134489, Uniprot ID: Q9H3N8
How to cite: HRH4-DuET was a gift from Thomas Sakmar (Addgene plasmid # 213315 ; http://n2t.net/addgene:213315 ; RRID:Addgene_213315)
