[The description below was written by a language model from this plasmid's Addgene catalogue record and pLannotate feature annotations shown in this document.]
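Description:
HRH4-DuET is a mammalian expression plasmid built on the pcDNA 3.1 (+) backbone that carries the human histamine H4 receptor (HRH4), a class A GPCR of the histamine family. The sequenced record is 6,710 nt. In bacteria it replicates from a high-copy ColE1/pUC-type origin and is selected with ampicillin through the β-lactamase gene. An f1 origin is also present. For selection in mammalian cells the backbone supplies a neomycin/kanamycin phosphotransferase gene driven by the SV40 enhancer/early promoter and terminated by an SV40 polyadenylation signal. The small ble, lacI, bom and HIV-1 LTR fragments in the automated annotation are short partial matches to backbone sequence and do not appear to be functional parts of the design.

The receptor coding sequence lies downstream of the human CMV immediate-early enhancer and promoter, which drive strong constitutive transcription in mammalian cells. A T7 promoter between CMV and the insert allows in vitro transcription. The bovine growth hormone polyadenylation signal terminates the transcript. According to the catalogue entry, the "DuET" design places a cleavable hemagglutinin signal peptide and a FLAG epitope at the receptor's N terminus and a 1D4 epitope at its C terminus. The feature table detects a FLAG-type match just upstream of the HRH4 open reading frame, but it does not separately annotate the signal peptide or the 1D4 tag. The insert was introduced by Gibson assembly.

The two tags provide independent handles for capturing and detecting the full-length receptor. The construct is intended for expression in mammalian cells and for proteomics studies. The associated work used such constructs in multiplexed selectivity screening of anti-GPCR antibodies.
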