Features (pLannotate 1.2.2; 21 found; start..end, strand, type, name):
    241..465     +  polyA_signal   bGH poly(A) signal: bovine growth hormone polyadenylation signal
    469..490     +  promoter       SV40 promoter (fragment): SV40 enhancer and early promoter
    511..939     +  rep_origin     f1 ori (sequence partly withheld): f1 bacteriophage origin of replication; arrow indicates direction of (+) strand synthesis
    953..1282    +  promoter       SV40 promoter: SV40 enhancer and early promoter
   1349..2140    +  CDS            neo: KKA2_KLEPN - Also known as kan, nptII. Experimental evidence at protein level: Swiss-Prot protein existence level 1. Resistance to kanamycin, neomycin, paromomycin, ribostamycin, butirosin and gentamicin B. From Klebsiella pneumoniae.
   2164..2322    +  CDS            ble (fragment): BLE_KLEPN - Experimental evidence at protein level: Swiss-Prot protein existence level 1. Binding protein with a strong affinity to the bleomycin family of antibiotics. Binds to CL990; an antimitotic-antibiotic compound. From Klebsiella pneumoniae.
   2317..2438    +  polyA_signal   SV40 poly(A) signal: SV40 polyadenylation signal
   2511..2527    -  protein_bind   lac operator: The lac repressor binds to the lac operator to inhibit transcription in E. coli. This inhibition can be relieved by adding lactose or isopropyl-β-D-thiogalactopyranoside (IPTG). lac repressor encoded by lacI
   2535..2565    -  promoter       lac promoter: promoter for the E. coli lac operon
   2580..2601    -  protein_bind   CAP binding site: CAP binding activates transcription in the presence of cAMP. E. coli catabolite activator protein
   2614..2706    -  CDS            lacI (fragment): lac repressor; lacI; The lac repressor binds to the lac operator to inhibit transcription in E. coli. This inhibition can be relieved by adding lactose or isopropyl-β-D-thiogalactopyranoside (IPTG).
   2889..3477    -  rep_origin     ori: high-copy-number ColE1/pMB1/pBR322/pUC origin of replication
   3648..4508    -  CDS            AmpR: β-lactamase; bla; confers resistance to ampicillin, carbenicillin, and related antibiotics
   4509..4613    -  promoter       AmpR promoter: bla
   4672..4724    -  misc_feature   bom (fragment): basis of mobility region from pBR322
   4879..5258    +  enhancer       CMV enhancer: human cytomegalovirus immediate early enhancer
   5259..5462    +  promoter       CMV promoter: human cytomegalovirus (CMV) immediate early promoter
   5458..5491    +  LTR            5' LTR (truncated) (fragment): truncated 5' long terminal repeat (LTR) from HIV-1
   5507..5525    +  promoter       T7 promoter: promoter for bacteriophage T7 RNA polymerase
   5618..5638    +  CDS            3xFLAG (fragment): three tandem FLAG® epitope tags
   5651..110     +  CDS            HRH4 (across the origin): HRH4_HUMAN - Also known as GPCR105. Experimental evidence at protein level: Swiss-Prot protein existence level 1. The H4 subclass of histamine receptors could mediate the histamine signals in peripheral tissues. Displays a significant level of constitutive activity (spontaneous activity in the absence of agonist). From Homo sapiens (Human).
>Addgene plasmid #213315 | HRH4-DuET | addgene full sequence | sequence record 430852 | Addgene NGS Result
ATCCTCTCCTGTACCCCCTGTGTCACAAGCGCTTTCAGAAGGCCTTCTTGAAGATCTTCTGCATCAAGAA
ACAGCCACTGCCCAGTCAGCACTCAAGATCAGTCTCTAGCATCGATACCGGTGGACGCACCGGTGAATTC
GATGAGGCCAGCACCACCGTGTCTAAGACCGAGACTTCTCAGGTGGCCCCTGCCTAACTCGAGTCTAGAG
GGCCCGTTTAAACCCGCTGATCAGCCTCGACTGTGCCTTCTAGTTGCCAGCCATCTGTTGTTTGCCCCTC
CCCCGTGCCTTCCTTGACCCTGGAAGGTGCCACTCCCACTGTCCTTTCCTAATAAAATGAGGAAATTGCA
TCGCATTGTCTGAGTAGGTGTCATTCTATTCTGGGGGGTGGGGTGGGGCAGGACAGCAAGGGGGAGGATT
GGGAAGACAATAGCAGGCATGCTGGGGATGCGGTGGGCTCTATGGCTTCTGAGGCGGAAAGAACCAGCTG
GGGCTCTAGGGGGTATCCCC
[124 nt withheld, positions 511-634]
C
[91 nt withheld, positions 636-726]
A
[49 nt withheld, positions 728-776]
CCTTTGACGTTGGAGTCCACGTTCTTT
[37 nt withheld, positions 804-840]
ACCCTATCTCGGTCTATTCTTTTGATTTATAAGGGATTTTGCCGATTTCGGCCTATTGGTTAAAAAATGA
GCTGATTTAACAAAAATTTAACGCGAATTAATTCTGTGGAATGTGTGTCAGTTAGGGTGTGGAAAGTCCC
CAGGCTCCCCAGCAGGCAGAAGTATGCAAAGCATGCATCTCAATTAGTCAGCAACCAGGTGTGGAAAGTC
CCCAGGCTCCCCAGCAGGCAGAAGTATGCAAAGCATGCATCTCAATTAGTCAGCAACCATAGTCCCGCCC
CTAACTCCGCCCATCCCGCCCCTAACTCCGCCCAGTTCCGCCCATTCTCCGCCCCATGGCTGACTAATTT
TTTTTATTTATGCAGAGGCCGAGGCCGCCTCTGCCTCTGAGCTATTCCAGAAGTAGTGAGGAGGCTTTTT
TGGAGGCCTAGGCTTTTGCAAAAAGCTCCCGGGAGCTTGTATATCCATTTTCGGATCTGATCAAGAGACA
GGATGAGGATCGTTTCGCATGATTGAACAAGATGGATTGCACGCAGGTTCTCCGGCCGCTTGGGTGGAGA
GGCTATTCGGCTATGACTGGGCACAACAGACAATCGGCTGCTCTGATGCCGCCGTGTTCCGGCTGTCAGC
GCAGGGGCGCCCGGTTCTTTTTGTCAAGACCGACCTGTCCGGTGCCCTGAATGAACTGCAGGACGAGGCA
GCGCGGCTATCGTGGCTGGCCACGACGGGCGTTCCTTGCGCAGCTGTGCTCGACGTTGTCACTGAAGCGG
GAAGGGACTGGCTGCTATTGGGCGAAGTGCCGGGGCAGGATCTCCTGTCATCTCACCTTGCTCCTGCCGA
GAAAGTATCCATCATGGCTGATGCAATGCGGCGGCTGCATACGCTTGATCCGGCTACCTGCCCATTCGAC
CACCAAGCGAAACATCGCATCGAGCGAGCACGTACTCGGATGGAAGCCGGTCTTGTCGATCAGGATGATC
TGGACGAAGAGCATCAGGGGCTCGCGCCAGCCGAACTGTTCGCCAGGCTCAAGGCGCGCATGCCCGACGG
CGAGGATCTCGTCGTGACCCATGGCGATGCCTGCTTGCCGAATATCATGGTGGAAAATGGCCGCTTTTCT
GGATTCATCGACTGTGGCCGGCTGGGTGTGGCGGACCGCTATCAGGACATAGCGTTGGCTACCCGTGATA
TTGCTGAAGAGCTTGGCGGCGAATGGGCTGACCGCTTCCTCGTGCTTTACGGTATCGCCGCTCCCGATTC
GCAGCGCATCGCCTTCTATCGCCTTCTTGACGAGTTCTTCTGAGCGGGACTCTGGGGTTCGAAATGACCG
ACCAAGCGACGCCCAACCTGCCATCACGAGATTTCGATTCCACCGCCGCCTTCTATGAAAGGTTGGGCTT
CGGAATCGTTTTCCGGGACGCCGGCTGGATGATCCTCCAGCGCGGGGATCTCATGCTGGAGTTCTTCGCC
CACCCCAACTTGTTTATTGCAGCTTATAATGGTTACAAATAAAGCAATAGCATCACAAATTTCACAAATA
AAGCATTTTTTTCACTGCATTCTAGTTGTGGTTTGTCCAAACTCATCAATGTATCTTATCATGTCTGTAT
ACCGTCGACCTCTAGCTAGAGCTTGGCGTAATCATGGTCATAGCTGTTTCCTGTGTGAAATTGTTATCCG
CTCACAATTCCACACAACATACGAGCCGGAAGCATAAAGTGTAAAGCCTGGGGTGCCTAATGAGTGAGCT
AACTCACATTAATTGCGTTGCGCTCACTGCCCGCTTTCCAGTCGGGAAACCTGTCGTGCCAGCTGCATTA
ATGAATCGGCCAACGCGCGGGGAGAGGCGGTTTGCGTATTGGGCGCTCTTCCGCTTCCTCGCTCACTGAC
TCGCTGCGCTCGGTCGTTCGGCTGCGGCGAGCGGTATCAGCTCACTCAAAGGCGGTAATACGGTTATCCA
CAGAATCAGGGGATAACGCAGGAAAGAACATGTGAGCAAAAGGCCAGCAAAAGGCCAGGAACCGTAAAAA
GGCCGCGTTGCTGGCGTTTTTCCATAGGCTCCGCCCCCCTGACGAGCATCACAAAAATCGACGCTCAAGT
CAGAGGTGGCGAAACCCGACAGGACTATAAAGATACCAGGCGTTTCCCCCTGGAAGCTCCCTCGTGCGCT
CTCCTGTTCCGACCCTGCCGCTTACCGGATACCTGTCCGCCTTTCTCCCTTCGGGAAGCGTGGCGCTTTC
TCATAGCTCACGCTGTAGGTATCTCAGTTCGGTGTAGGTCGTTCGCTCCAAGCTGGGCTGTGTGCACGAA
CCCCCCGTTCAGCCCGACCGCTGCGCCTTATCCGGTAACTATCGTCTTGAGTCCAACCCGGTAAGACACG
ACTTATCGCCACTGGCAGCAGCCACTGGTAACAGGATTAGCAGAGCGAGGTATGTAGGCGGTGCTACAGA
GTTCTTGAAGTGGTGGCCTAACTACGGCTACACTAGAAGAACGGTATTTGGTATCTGCGCTCTGCTGAAG
CCAGTTACCTTCGGAAAAAGAGTTGGTAGCTCTTGATCCGGCAAACAAACCACCGCTGGTAGCGGTGGTT
TTTTTGTTTGCAAGCAGCAGATTACGCGCAGAAAAAAAGGATCTCAAGAAGATCCTTTGATCTTTTCTAC
GGGGTCTGACGCTCAGTGGAACGAAAACTCACGTTAAGGGATTTTGGTCATGAGATTATCAAAAAGGATC
TTCACCTAGATCCTTTTAAATTAAAAATGAAGTTTTAAATCAATCTAAAGTATATATGAGTAAACTTGGT
CTGACAGTTACCAATGCTTAATCAGTGAGGCACCTATCTCAGCGATCTGTCTATTTCGTTCATCCATAGT
TGCCTGACTCCCCGTCGTGTAGATAACTACGATACGGGAGGGCTTACCATCTGGCCCCAGTGCTGCAATG
ATACCGCGAGACCCACGCTCACCGGCTCCAGATTTATCAGCAATAAACCAGCCAGCCGGAAGGGCCGAGC
GCAGAAGTGGTCCTGCAACTTTATCCGCCTCCATCCAGTCTATTAATTGTTGCCGGGAAGCTAGAGTAAG
TAGTTCGCCAGTTAATAGTTTGCGCAACGTTGTTGCCATTGCTACAGGCATCGTGGTGTCACGCTCGTCG
TTTGGTATGGCTTCATTCAGCTCCGGTTCCCAACGATCAAGGCGAGTTACATGATCCCCCATGTTGTGCA
AAAAAGCGGTTAGCTCCTTCGGTCCTCCGATCGTTGTCAGAAGTAAGTTGGCCGCAGTGTTATCACTCAT
GGTTATGGCAGCACTGCATAATTCTCTTACTGTCATGCCATCCGTAAGATGCTTTTCTGTGACTGGTGAG
TACTCAACCAAGTCATTCTGAGAATAGTGTATGCGGCGACCGAGTTGCTCTTGCCCGGCGTCAATACGGG
ATAATACCGCGCCACATAGCAGAACTTTAAAAGTGCTCATCATTGGAAAACGTTCTTCGGGGCGAAAACT
CTCAAGGATCTTACCGCTGTTGAGATCCAGTTCGATGTAACCCACTCGTGCACCCAACTGATCTTCAGCA
TCTTTTACTTTCACCAGCGTTTCTGGGTGAGCAAAAACAGGAAGGCAAAATGCCGCAAAAAAGGGAATAA
GGGCGACACGGAAATGTTGAATACTCATACTCTTCCTTTTTCAATATTATTGAAGCATTTATCAGGGTTA
TTGTCTCATGAGCGGATACATATTTGAATGTATTTAGAAAAATAAACAAATAGGGGTTCCGCGCACATTT
CCCCGAAAAGTGCCACCTGACGTCGACGGATCGGGAGATCTCCCGATCCCCTATGGTGCACTCTCAGTAC
AATCTGCTCTGATGCCGCATAGTTAAGCCAGTATCTGCTCCCTGCTTGTGTGTTGGAGGTCGCTGAGTAG
TGCGCGAGCAAAATTTAAGCTACAACAAGGCAAGGCTTGACCGACATTTGCATGAAGAATCTGCTTAGGG
TTAGGCGTTTTGCGCTGCTTCGCGATGTACGGGCCAGATATACGCGTTGACATTGATTATTGACTAGTTA
TTAATAGTAATCAATTACGGGGTCATTAGTTCATAGCCCATATATGGAGTTCCGCGTTACATAACTTACG
GTAAATGGCCCGCCTGGCTGACCGCCCAACGACCCCCGCCCATTGACGTCAATAATGACGTATGTTCCCA
TAGTAACGCCAATAGGGACTTTCCATTGACGTCAATGGGTGGAGTATTTACGGTAAACTGCCCACTTGGC
AGTACATCAAGTGTATCATATGCCAAGTACGCCCCCTATTGACGTCAATGACGGTAAATGGCCCGCCTGG
CATTATGCCCAGTACATGACCTTATGGGACTTTCCTACTTGGCAGTACATCTACGTATTAGTCATCGCTA
TTACCATGGTGATGCGGTTTTGGCAGTACATCAATGGGCGTGGATAGCGGTTTGACTCACGGGGATTTCC
AAGTCTCCACCCCATTGACGTCAATGGGAGTTTGTTTTGGCACCAAAATCAACGGGACTTTCCAAAATGT
CGTAACAACTCCGCCCCATTGACGCAAATGGGCGGTAGGCGTGTACGGTGGGAGGTCTATATAAGCAGAG
CTCTCTGGCTAACTAGAGAACCCACTGCTTACTGGCTTATCGAAATTAATACGACTCACTATAGGGAGAC
CCAAGCTGGCTAGCGTTTAAACTTAAGCTTAGCGCCACCATGAAGACGATCATCGCCCTGAGCTACATCT
TCTGCCTGGTATTCGCCGACTACAAGGACGATGATGACGCCAGCATCGATATGCCAGATACTAATAGCAC
AATCAACCTGTCCCTGTCCACTCGGGTGACCCTGGCGTTCTTTATGAGTCTGGTAGCATTCGCTATCATG
CTGGGAAATGCCCTGGTCATTCTGGCCTTCGTTGTCGACAAAAACCTGCGACATCGAAGTAGTTACTTTT
TTTTGAATTTGGCAATCAGCGATTTCTTCGTGGGCGTGATCAGCATCCCTTTGTATATTCCTCATACACT
GTTCGAATGGGATTTTGGCAAGGAAATTTGTGTTTTTTGGCTGACCACAGATTATCTTTTGTGTACTGCC
TCAGTGTACAACATCGTGCTTATCTCTTATGACAGGTATTTGTCCGTCTCTAATGCGGTCAGTTACAGAA
CCCAGCACACCGGCGTGTTGAAAATCGTGACTTTGATGGTAGCCGTGTGGGTGCTGGCCTTCCTGGTTAA
TGGGCCAATGATCCTGGTGAGTGAGTCTTGGAAAGATGAGGGATCCGAATGCGAGCCAGGCTTCTTTTCT
GAGTGGTACATTCTGGCCATCACGAGTTTTCTTGAATTTGTAATTCCCGTCATCTTGGTGGCTTACTTTA
ATATGAACATTTACTGGAGTCTGTGGAAGAGAGACCACCTGAGTCGCTGTCAAAGTCACCCTGGCCTTAC
AGCGGTTTCCTCTAACATCTGCGGCCATTCTTTTCGCGGCAGGCTGTCATCTAGGCGGTCCCTCAGCGCC
AGTACCGAGGTGCCAGCCAGCTTTCATTCCGAAAGGCAGAGACGAAAGAGTAGCCTGATGTTCAGTTCTC
GGACTAAGATGAATAGTAACACCATAGCCTCCAAGATGGGCAGCTTCTCCCAATCCGACTCTGTCGCACT
TCATCAAAGAGAGCACGTGGAGTTGCTCCGGGCCAGACGCTTGGCCAAATCCTTGGCGATCCTGTTGGGA
GTTTTCGCAGTGTGCTGGGCACCATATAGTCTGTTCACAATTGTACTTAGCTTCTATAGCAGCGCCACCG
GGCCAAAAAGTGTTTGGTACAGAATCGCATTCTGGTTGCAGTGGTTCAACTCCTTTGTGA
